Addgene plasmid #127489: pcDNA3.1/NDUFS8/myc-His
Purpose: Expresses myc-tagged NDUFS8 in mammalian cells
Depositing lab: Shashi Jain & Dieter Wolf. Depositing organization: Sanford Burnham Prebys Medical Discovery Institute. Publication: Metabolic targeting of cancer by a ubiquinone uncompetitive inhibitor of mitochondrial complex I. Jain S, Hu C, Kluza J, Ke W, Tian G, Giurgiu M, Bleilevens A, Campos AR, Charbono A, Stickeler E, Maurer J, Holinski-Feder E, Vaisburg A, Bureik M, Luo G, Marchetti P, Cheng Y, Wolf DA. Cell Chem Biol. 2021 Nov 23. pii: S2451-9456(21)00479-7. doi: 10.1016/j.chembiol.2021.11.002. PubMed 34852219.
Backbone
  Vector backbone: pcDNA3.1/myc-His(-)A
  Backbone manufacturer: Invitrogen
  Backbone size w/o insert (bp): 5500
  Vector type: Mammalian Expression
  Selectable markers: Neomycin (select with G418)
Growth in bacteria
  Bacterial resistance: Ampicillin, 100 μg/mL
  Growth temperature: 37°C
  Growth strain: DH5alpha
  Copy number: High Copy
Gene/Insert
  Gene/Insert name: NDUFS8 (alt name: NADH:ubiquinone oxidoreductase core subunit S8)
  Species: H. sapiens (human)
  Insert size (bp): 630
  Entrez Gene: NDUFS8 (a.k.a. CI-23k, CI23KD, MC1DN2, TYKY)
  Promoter: CMV
  Tag / fusion protein: myc-His (C terminal on backbone)
  Cloning method: Restriction Enzyme; 5′ cloning site NheI (unknown if destroyed); 3′ cloning site NotI (unknown if destroyed)
  Sequencing primers: 5′ GGCG GC TAG CCAA GAT GCG CTG CCT GAC; 3′ GGT GGC GGC CGC CCG ATA CAA GTA GTC AGC CTG G
Terms and licenses: Academic/Nonprofit Terms; Industry Terms: Not Available to Industry
How to cite: pcDNA3.1/NDUFS8/myc-His was a gift from Shashi Jain & Dieter Wolf (Addgene plasmid # 127489 ; http://n2t.net/addgene:127489 ; RRID:Addgene_127489)
