[The description below was written by a language model from this plasmid's Addgene catalogue record and pLannotate feature annotations shown in this document.]
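Description:
pcDNA3.1/NDUFS8/myc-His is a mammalian expression plasmid built on the Invitrogen pcDNA3.1/myc-His(-)A backbone, carrying the human NDUFS8 coding sequence (about 630 bp) in a construct of roughly 6.1 kb. NDUFS8 encodes a core subunit of mitochondrial respiratory chain complex I (NADH:ubiquinone oxidoreductase) that is needed for the enzyme's assembly and catalytic activity. The insert was cloned between NheI and NotI sites downstream of the human cytomegalovirus immediate-early enhancer and promoter, which drives strong constitutive transcription in mammalian cells. It is followed by the bovine growth hormone polyadenylation signal. A T7 promoter lies just upstream of the coding sequence and can serve for in vitro transcription or as a sequencing priming site. The backbone supplies a C-terminal myc epitope and polyhistidine tag. The automated annotation does not label a myc tag and marks only a short His-containing fragment downstream of the insert (assigned to an unrelated composite tag), which is consistent with the 6xHis portion of the catalogued fusion.

For propagation in E. coli the plasmid has a high-copy ColE1/pUC-type origin and a β-lactamase gene conferring ampicillin resistance, along with an f1 origin that allows single-stranded DNA production. Stable mammalian lines can be selected with G418 through a neomycin phosphotransferase cassette driven by the SV40 early promoter and terminated by the SV40 poly(A) signal. Several small annotated fragments, such as the truncated HIV LTR, ble, lacI and bom pieces, appear to be backbone remnants or partial sequence matches rather than functional elements. The construct is intended for expressing myc-tagged NDUFS8 in mammalian cells, allowing detection or purification through the tags, and it was deposited in connection with work on a small-molecule inhibitor of complex I in cancer metabolism.
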