Features (pLannotate 1.2.2; 21 found; start..end, strand, type, name):
    146..525     +  enhancer       CMV enhancer: human cytomegalovirus immediate early enhancer
    526..729     +  promoter       CMV promoter: human cytomegalovirus (CMV) immediate early promoter
    725..758     +  LTR            5' LTR (truncated) (fragment): truncated 5' long terminal repeat (LTR) from HIV-1
    774..792     +  promoter       T7 promoter: promoter for bacteriophage T7 RNA polymerase
    813..1442    +  CDS            NDUFS8 (sequence partly withheld): NDUS8_HUMAN - Experimental evidence at protein level: Swiss-Prot protein existence level 1. Core subunit of the mitochondrial membrane respiratory chain NADH dehydrogenase (Complex I) which catalyzes electron transfer from NADH through the respiratory chain, using ubiquinone as an electron acceptor (PubMed:22499348). Essential for the catalytic activity and assembly of complex I (PubMed:22499348). From Homo sapiens (Human).
   1569..1586    +  CDS            capTEV™ (fragment): composite tag for in vivo biotinylation, TEV protease cleavage, and 6xHis tagging
   1636..1860    +  polyA_signal   bGH poly(A) signal: bovine growth hormone polyadenylation signal
   1864..1885    +  promoter       SV40 promoter (fragment): SV40 enhancer and early promoter
   1906..2334    +  rep_origin     f1 ori (sequence partly withheld): f1 bacteriophage origin of replication; arrow indicates direction of (+) strand synthesis
   2348..2677    +  promoter       SV40 promoter: SV40 enhancer and early promoter
   2744..3535    +  CDS            neo: KKA2_KLEPN - Also known as kan, nptII. Experimental evidence at protein level: Swiss-Prot protein existence level 1. Resistance to kanamycin, neomycin, paromomycin, ribostamycin, butirosin and gentamicin B. From Klebsiella pneumoniae.
   3559..3717    +  CDS            ble (fragment): BLE_KLEPN - Experimental evidence at protein level: Swiss-Prot protein existence level 1. Binding protein with a strong affinity to the bleomycin family of antibiotics. Binds to CL990; an antimitotic-antibiotic compound. From Klebsiella pneumoniae.
   3712..3833    +  polyA_signal   SV40 poly(A) signal: SV40 polyadenylation signal
   3906..3922    -  protein_bind   lac operator: The lac repressor binds to the lac operator to inhibit transcription in E. coli. This inhibition can be relieved by adding lactose or isopropyl-β-D-thiogalactopyranoside (IPTG). lac repressor encoded by lacI
   3930..3960    -  promoter       lac promoter: promoter for the E. coli lac operon
   3975..3996    -  protein_bind   CAP binding site: CAP binding activates transcription in the presence of cAMP. E. coli catabolite activator protein
   4009..4101    -  CDS            lacI (fragment): lac repressor; lacI; The lac repressor binds to the lac operator to inhibit transcription in E. coli. This inhibition can be relieved by adding lactose or isopropyl-β-D-thiogalactopyranoside (IPTG).
   4284..4872    -  rep_origin     ori: high-copy-number ColE1/pMB1/pBR322/pUC origin of replication
   5043..5903    -  CDS            AmpR: β-lactamase; bla; confers resistance to ampicillin, carbenicillin, and related antibiotics
   5904..6008    -  promoter       AmpR promoter: bla
   6067..6119    -  misc_feature   bom (fragment): basis of mobility region from pBR322
>Addgene plasmid #127489 | pcDNA3.1/NDUFS8/myc-His | addgene full sequence | sequence record 250221 | Addgene NGS Result
GCTTGTGTGTTGGAGGTCGCTGAGTAGTGCGCGAGCAAAATTTAAGCTACAACAAGGCAAGGCTTGACCG
ACAATTGCATGAAGAATCTGCTTAGGGTTAGGCGTTTTGCGCTGCTTCGCGATGTACGGGCCAGATATAC
GCGTTGACATTGATTATTGACTAGTTATTAATAGTAATCAATTACGGGGTCATTAGTTCATAGCCCATAT
ATGGAGTTCCGCGTTACATAACTTACGGTAAATGGCCCGCCTGGCTGACCGCCCAACGACCCCCGCCCAT
TGACGTCAATAATGACGTATGTTCCCATAGTAACGCCAATAGGGACTTTCCATTGACGTCAATGGGTGGA
GTATTTACGGTAAACTGCCCACTTGGCAGTACATCAAGTGTATCATATGCCAAGTACGCCCCCTATTGAC
GTCAATGACGGTAAATGGCCCGCCTGGCATTATGCCCAGTACATGACCTTATGGGACTTTCCTACTTGGC
AGTACATCTACGTATTAGTCATCGCTATTACCATGGTGATGCGGTTTTGGCAGTACATCAATGGGCGTGG
ATAGCGGTTTGACTCACGGGGATTTCCAAGTCTCCACCCCATTGACGTCAATGGGAGTTTGTTTTGGCAC
CAAAATCAACGGGACTTTCCAAAATGTCGTAACAACTCCGCCCCATTGACGCAAATGGGCGGTAGGCGTG
TACGGTGGGAGGTCTATATAAGCAGAGCTCTCTGGCTAACTAGAGAACCCACTGCTTACTGGCTTATCGA
AATTAATACGACTCACTATAGGGAGACCCAAGCTGGCTAGCGATGCGCTGCCTGACCACGCCTATGCTGC
TGCGGGCCCTGGCCCAGGCTGCACGTGCAGGACCTCCTGGTGGCCGGAGCCTCCACAGCAGTGCAGTGGC
AGCC
[528 nt withheld, positions 915-1442]
GCGGCCGCCACTGTGCTGGATATCTGCAGAATTCCACCACACTGGACTAGTGGATCCGAGCTCGGTACCA
AGCTTGGGCCCGAACAAAAACTCATCTCAGAAGAGGATCTGAATAGCGCCGTCGACCATCATCATCATCA
TCATTGAGTTTAAACGGTCTCCAGCTTAAGTTTAAACCGCTGATCAGCCTCGACTGTGCCTTCTAGTTGC
CAGCCATCTGTTGTTTGCCCCTCCCCCGTGCCTTCCTTGACCCTGGAAGGTGCCACTCCCACTGTCCTTT
CCTAATAAAATGAGGAAATTGCATCGCATTGTCTGAGTAGGTGTCATTCTATTCTGGGGGGTGGGGTGGG
GCAGGACAGCAAGGGGGAGGATTGGGAAGACAATAGCAGGCATGCTGGGGATGCGGTGGGCTCTATGGCT
TCTGAGGCGGAAAGAACCAGCTGGGGCTCTAGGGGGTATCCCC
[124 nt withheld, positions 1906-2029]
C
[91 nt withheld, positions 2031-2121]
A
[49 nt withheld, positions 2123-2171]
CCTTTGACGTTGGAGTCCACGTTCTTT
[37 nt withheld, positions 2199-2235]
ACCCTATCTCGGTCTATTCTTTTGATTTATAAGGGATTTTGCCGATTTCGGCCTATTGGTTAAAAAATGA
GCTGATTTAACAAAAATTTAACGCGAATTAATTCTGTGGAATGTGTGTCAGTTAGGGTGTGGAAAGTCCC
CAGGCTCCCCAGCAGGCAGAAGTATGCAAAGCATGCATCTCAATTAGTCAGCAACCAGGTGTGGAAAGTC
CCCAGGCTCCCCAGCAGGCAGAAGTATGCAAAGCATGCATCTCAATTAGTCAGCAACCATAGTCCCGCCC
CTAACTCCGCCCATCCCGCCCCTAACTCCGCCCAGTTCCGCCCATTCTCCGCCCCATGGCTGACTAATTT
TTTTTATTTATGCAGAGGCCGAGGCCGCCTCTGCCTCTGAGCTATTCCAGAAGTAGTGAGGAGGCTTTTT
TGGAGGCCTAGGCTTTTGCAAAAAGCTCCCGGGAGCTTGTATATCCATTTTCGGATCTGATCAAGAGACA
GGATGAGGATCGTTTCGCATGATTGAACAAGATGGATTGCACGCAGGTTCTCCGGCCGCTTGGGTGGAGA
GGCTATTCGGCTATGACTGGGCACAACAGACAATCGGCTGCTCTGATGCCGCCGTGTTCCGGCTGTCAGC
GCAGGGGCGCCCGGTTCTTTTTGTCAAGACCGACCTGTCCGGTGCCCTGAATGAACTGCAGGACGAGGCA
GCGCGGCTATCGTGGCTGGCCACGACGGGCGTTCCTTGCGCAGCTGTGCTCGACGTTGTCACTGAAGCGG
GAAGGGACTGGCTGCTATTGGGCGAAGTGCCGGGGCAGGATCTCCTGTCATCTCACCTTGCTCCTGCCGA
GAAAGTATCCATCATGGCTGATGCAATGCGGCGGCTGCATACGCTTGATCCGGCTACCTGCCCATTCGAC
CACCAAGCGAAACATCGCATCGAGCGAGCACGTACTCGGATGGAAGCCGGTCTTGTCGATCAGGATGATC
TGGACGAAGAGCATCAGGGGCTCGCGCCAGCCGAACTGTTCGCCAGGCTCAAGGCGCGCATGCCCGACGG
CGAGGATCTCGTCGTGACCCATGGCGATGCCTGCTTGCCGAATATCATGGTGGAAAATGGCCGCTTTTCT
GGATTCATCGACTGTGGCCGGCTGGGTGTGGCGGACCGCTATCAGGACATAGCGTTGGCTACCCGTGATA
TTGCTGAAGAGCTTGGCGGCGAATGGGCTGACCGCTTCCTCGTGCTTTACGGTATCGCCGCTCCCGATTC
GCAGCGCATCGCCTTCTATCGCCTTCTTGACGAGTTCTTCTGAGCGGGACTCTGGGGTTCGAAATGACCG
ACCAAGCGACGCCCAACCTGCCATCACGAGATTTCGATTCCACCGCCGCCTTCTATGAAAGGTTGGGCTT
CGGAATCGTTTTCCGGGACGCCGGCTGGATGATCCTCCAGCGCGGGGATCTCATGCTGGAGTTCTTCGCC
CACCCCAACTTGTTTATTGCAGCTTATAATGGTTACAAATAAAGCAATAGCATCACAAATTTCACAAATA
AAGCATTTTTTTCACTGCATTCTAGTTGTGGTTTGTCCAAACTCATCAATGTATCTTATCATGTCTGTAT
ACCGTCGACCTCTAGCTAGAGCTTGGCGTAATCATGGTCATAGCTGTTTCCTGTGTGAAATTGTTATCCG
CTCACAATTCCACACAACATACGAGCCGGAAGCATAAAGTGTAAAGCCTGGGGTGCCTAATGAGTGAGCT
AACTCACATTAATTGCGTTGCGCTCACTGCCCGCTTTCCAGTCGGGAAACCTGTCGTGCCAGCTGCATTA
ATGAATCGGCCAACGCGCGGGGAGAGGCGGTTTGCGTATTGGGCGCTCTTCCGCTTCCTCGCTCACTGAC
TCGCTGCGCTCGGTCGTTCGGCTGCGGCGAGCGGTATCAGCTCACTCAAAGGCGGTAATACGGTTATCCA
CAGAATCAGGGGATAACGCAGGAAAGAACATGTGAGCAAAAGGCCAGCAAAAGGCCAGGAACCGTAAAAA
GGCCGCGTTGCTGGCGTTTTTCCATAGGCTCCGCCCCCCTGACGAGCATCACAAAAATCGACGCTCAAGT
CAGAGGTGGCGAAACCCGACAGGACTATAAAGATACCAGGCGTTTCCCCCTGGAAGCTCCCTCGTGCGCT
CTCCTGTTCCGACCCTGCCGCTTACCGGATACCTGTCCGCCTTTCTCCCTTCGGGAAGCGTGGCGCTTTC
TCATAGCTCACGCTGTAGGTATCTCAGTTCGGTGTAGGTCGTTCGCTCCAAGCTGGGCTGTGTGCACGAA
CCCCCCGTTCAGCCCGACCGCTGCGCCTTATCCGGTAACTATCGTCTTGAGTCCAACCCGGTAAGACACG
ACTTATCGCCACTGGCAGCAGCCACTGGTAACAGGATTAGCAGAGCGAGGTATGTAGGCGGTGCTACAGA
GTTCTTGAAGTGGTGGCCTAACTACGGCTACACTAGAAGAACAGTATTTGGTATCTGCGCTCTGCTGAAG
CCAGTTACCTTCGGAAAAAGAGTTGGTAGCTCTTGATCCGGCAAACAAACCACCGCTGGTAGCGGTGGTT
TTTTTGTTTGCAAGCAGCAGATTACGCGCAGAAAAAAAGGATCTCAAGAAGATCCTTTGATCTTTTCTAC
GGGGTCTGACGCTCAGTGGAACGAAAACTCACGTTAAGGGATTTTGGTCATGAGATTATCAAAAAGGATC
TTCACCTAGATCCTTTTAAATTAAAAATGAAGTTTTAAATCAATCTAAAGTATATATGAGTAAACTTGGT
CTGACAGTTACCAATGCTTAATCAGTGAGGCACCTATCTCAGCGATCTGTCTATTTCGTTCATCCATAGT
TGCCTGACTCCCCGTCGTGTAGATAACTACGATACGGGAGGGCTTACCATCTGGCCCCAGTGCTGCAATG
ATACCGCGAGACCCACGCTCACCGGCTCCAGATTTATCAGCAATAAACCAGCCAGCCGGAAGGGCCGAGC
GCAGAAGTGGTCCTGCAACTTTATCCGCCTCCATCCAGTCTATTAATTGTTGCCGGGAAGCTAGAGTAAG
TAGTTCGCCAGTTAATAGTTTGCGCAACGTTGTTGCCATTGCTACAGGCATCGTGGTGTCACGCTCGTCG
TTTGGTATGGCTTCATTCAGCTCCGGTTCCCAACGATCAAGGCGAGTTACATGATCCCCCATGTTGTGCA
AAAAAGCGGTTAGCTCCTTCGGTCCTCCGATCGTTGTCAGAAGTAAGTTGGCCGCAGTGTTATCACTCAT
GGTTATGGCAGCACTGCATAATTCTCTTACTGTCATGCCATCCGTAAGATGCTTTTCTGTGACTGGTGAG
TACTCAACCAAGTCATTCTGAGAATAGTGTATGCGGCGACCGAGTTGCTCTTGCCCGGCGTCAATACGGG
ATAATACCGCGCCACATAGCAGAACTTTAAAAGTGCTCATCATTGGAAAACGTTCTTCGGGGCGAAAACT
CTCAAGGATCTTACCGCTGTTGAGATCCAGTTCGATGTAACCCACTCGTGCACCCAACTGATCTTCAGCA
TCTTTTACTTTCACCAGCGTTTCTGGGTGAGCAAAAACAGGAAGGCAAAATGCCGCAAAAAAGGGAATAA
GGGCGACACGGAAATGTTGAATACTCATACTCTTCCTTTTTCAATATTATTGAAGCATTTATCAGGGTTA
TTGTCTCATGAGCGGATACATATTTGAATGTATTTAGAAAAATAAACAAATAGGGGTTCCGCGCACATTT
CCCCGAAAAGTGCCACCTGACGTCGACGGATCGGGAGATCTCCCGATCCCCTATGGTGCACTCTCAGTAC
AATCTGCTCTGATGCCGCATAGTTAAGCCAGTATCTGCTCCCT
